>Addgene plasmid #108255 | pCA528 CHMP1B 143-199 | addgene full sequence | sequence record 245252 | Addgene NGS Result
TGGCGAATGGG
[124 nt withheld, positions 12-135]
C
[91 nt withheld, positions 137-227]
A
[49 nt withheld, positions 229-277]
CCTTTGACGTTGGAGTCCACGTTCTTT
[37 nt withheld, positions 305-341]
ACCCTATCTCGGTCTATTCTTTTGATTTATAAGGGATTTTGCCGATTTCGGCCTATTGGTTAAAAAATGA
GCTGATTTAACAAAAATTTAACGCGAATTTTAACAAAATATTAACGCTTACAATTTAGGTGGCACTTTTC
GGGGAAATGTGCGCGGAACCCCTATTTGTTTATTTTTCTAAATACATTCAAATATGTATCCGCTCATGAA
TTAATTCTTAGAAAAACTCATCGAGCATCAAATGAAACTGCAATTTATTCATATCAGGATTATCAATACC
ATATTTTTGAAAAAGCCGTTTCTGTAATGAAGGAGAAAACTCACCGAGGCAGTTCCATAGGATGGCAAGA
TCCTGGTATCGGTCTGCGATTCCGACTCGTCCAACATCAATACAACCTATTAATTTCCCCTCGTCAAAAA
TAAGGTTATCAAGTGAGAAATCACCATGAGTGACGACTGAATCCGGTGAGAATGGCAAAAGTTTATGCAT
TTCTTTCCAGACTTGTTCAACAGGCCAGCCATTACGCTCGTCATCAAAATCACTCGCATCAACCAAACCG
TTATTCATTCGTGATTGCGCCTGAGCGAGACGAAATACGCGATCGCTGTTAAAAGGACAATTACAAACAG
GAATCGAATGCAACCGGCGCAGGAACACTGCCAGCGCATCAACAATATTTTCACCTGAATCAGGATATTC
TTCTAATACCTGGAATGCTGTTTTCCCGGGGATCGCAGTGGTGAGTAACCATGCATCATCAGGAGTACGG
ATAAAATGCTTGATGGTCGGAAGAGGCATAAATTCCGTCAGCCAGTTTAGTCTGACCATCTCATCTGTAA
CATCATTGGCAACGCTACCTTTGCCATGTTTCAGAAACAACTCTGGCGCATCGGGCTTCCCATACAATCG
ATAGATTGTCGCACCTGATTGCCCGACATTATCGCGAGCCCATTTATACCCATATAAATCAGCATCCATG
TTGGAATTTAATCGCGGCCTAGAGCAAGACGTTTCCCGTTGAATATGGCTCATAACACCCCTTGTATTAC
TGTTTATGTAAGCAGACAGTTTTATTGTTCATGACCAAAATCCCTTAACGTGAGTTTTCGTTCCACTGAG
CGTCAGACCCCGTAGAAAAGATCAAAGGATCTTCTTGAGATCCTTTTTTTCTGCGCGTAATCTGCTGCTT
GCAAACAAAAAAACCACCGCTACCAGCGGTGGTTTGTTTGCCGGATCAAGAGCTACCAACTCTTTTTCCG
AAGGTAACTGGCTTCAGCAGAGCGCAGATACCAAATACTGTCCTTCTAGTGTAGCCGTAGTTAGGCCACC
ACTTCAAGAACTCTGTAGCACCGCCTACATACCTCGCTCTGCTAATCCTGTTACCAGTGGCTGCTGCCAG
TGGCGATAAGTCGTGTCTTACCGGGTTGGACTCAAGACGATAGTTACCGGATAAGGCGCAGCGGTCGGGC
TGAACGGGGGGTTCGTGCACACAGCCCAGCTTGGAGCGAACGACCTACACCGAACTGAGATACCTACAGC
GTGAGCTATGAGAAAGCGCCACGCTTCCCGAAGGGAGAAAGGCGGACAGGTATCCGGTAAGCGGCAGGGT
CGGAACAGGAGAGCGCACGAGGGAGCTTCCAGGGGGAAACGCCTGGTATCTTTATAGTCCTGTCGGGTTT
CGCCACCTCTGACTTGAGCGTCGATTTTTGTGATGCTCGTCAGGGGGGCGGAGCCTATGGAAAAACGCCA
GCAACGCGGCCTTTTTACGGTTCCTGGCCTTTTGCTGGCCTTTTGCTCACATGTTCTTTCCTGCGTTATC
CCCTGATTCTGTGGATAACCGTATTACCGCCTTTGAGTGAGCTGATACCGCTCGCCGCAGCCGAACGACC
GAGCGCAGCGAGTCAGTGAGCGAGGAAGCGGAAGAGCGCCTGATGCGGTATTTTCTCCTTACGCATCTGT
GCGGTATTTCACACCGCAATGGTGCACTCTCAGTACAATCTGCTCTGATGCCGCATAGTTAAGCCAGTAT
ACACTCCGCTATCGCTACGTGACTGGGTCATGGCTGCGCCCCGACACCCGCCAACACCCGCTGACGCGCC
CTGACGGGCTTGTCTGCTCCCGGCATCCGCTTACAGACAAGCTGTGACCGTCTCCGGGAGCTGCATGTGT
CAGAGGTTTTCACCGTCATCACCGAAACGCGCGAGGCAGCTGCGGTAAAGCTCATCAGCGTGGTCGTGAA
GCGATTCACAGATGTCTGCCTGTTCATCCGCGTCCAGCTCGTTGAGTTTCTCCAGAAGCGTTAATGTCTG
GCTTCTGATAAAGCGGGCCATGTTAAGGGCGGTTTTTTCCTGTTTGGTCACTGATGCCTCCGTGTAAGGG
GGATTTCTGTTCATGGGGGTAATGATACCGATGAAACGAGAGAGGATGCTCACGATACGGGTTACTGATG
ATGAACATGCCCGGTTACTGGAACGTTGTGAGGGTAAACAACTGGCGGTATGGATGCGGCGGGACCAGAG
AAAAATCACTCAGGGTCAATGCCAGCGCTTCGTTAATACAGATGTAGGTGTTCCACAGGGTAGCCAGCAG
CATCCTGCGATGCAGATCCGGAACATAATGGTGCAGGGCGCTGACTTCCGCGTTTCCAGACTTTACGAAA
CACGGAAACCGAAGACCATTCATGTTGTTGCTCAGGTCGCAGACGTTTTGCAGCAGCAGTCGCTTCACGT
TCGCTCGCGTATCGGTGATTCATTCTGCTAACCAGTAAGGCAACCCCGCCAGCCTAGCCGGGTCCTCAAC
GACAGGAGCACGATCATGCGCACCCGTGGGGCCGCCATGCCGGCGATAATGGCCTGCTTCTCGCCGAAAC
GTTTGGTGGCGGGACCAGTGACGAAGGCTTGAGCGAGGGCGTGCAAGATTCCGAATACCGCAAGCGACAG
GCCGATCATCGTCGCGCTCCAGCGAAAGCGGTCCTCGCCGAAAATGACCCAGAGCGCTGCCGGCACCTGT
CCTACGAGTTGCATGATAAAGAAGACAGTCATAAGTGCGGCGACGATAGTCATGCCCCGCGCCCACCGGA
AGGAGCTGACTGGGTTGAAGGCTCTCAAGGGCATCGGTCGAGATCCCGGTGCCTAATGAGTGAGCTAACT
TACATTAATTGCGTTGCGCTCACTGCCCGCTTTCCAGTCGGGAAACCTGTCGTGCCAGCTGCATTAATGA
ATCGGCCAACGCGCGGGGAGAGGCGGTTTGCGTATTGGGCGCCAGGGTGGTTTTTCTTTTCACCAGTGAG
ACGGGCAACAGCTGATTGCCCTTCACCGCCTGGCCCTGAGAGAGTTGCAGCAAGCGGTCCACGCTGGTTT
GCCCCAGCAGGCGAAAATCCTGTTTGATGGTGGTTAACGGCGGGATATAACATGAGCTGTCTTCGGTATC
GTCGTATCCCACTACCGAGATATCCGCACCAACGCGCAGCCCGGACTCGGTAATGGCGCGCATTGCGCCC
AGCGCCATCTGATCGTTGGCAACCAGCATCGCAGTGGGAACGATGCCCTCATTCAGCATTTGCATGGTTT
GTTGAAAACCGGACATGGCACTCCAGTCGCCTTCCCGTTCCGCTATCGGCTGAATTTGATTGCGAGTGAG
ATATTTATGCCAGCCAGCCAGACGCAGACGCGCCGAGACAGAACTTAATGGGCCCGCTAACAGCGCGATT
TGCTGGTGACCCAATGCGACCAGATGCTCCACGCCCAGTCGCGTACCGTCTTCATGGGAGAAAATAATAC
TGTTGATGGGTGTCTGGTCAGAGACATCAAGAAATAACGCCGGAACATTAGTGCAGGCAGCTTCCACAGC
AATGGCATCCTGGTCATCCAGCGGATAGTTAATGATCAGCCCACTGACGCGTTGCGCGAGAAGATTGTGC
ACCGCCGCTTTACAGGCTTCGACGCCGCTTCGTTCTACCATCGACACCACCACGCTGGCACCCAGTTGAT
CGGCGCGAGATTTAATCGCCGCGACAATTTGCGACGGCGCGTGCAGGGCCAGACTGGAGGTGGCAACGCC
AATCAGCAACGACTGTTTGCCCGCCAGTTGTTGTGCCACGCGGTTGGGAATGTAATTCAGCTCCGCCATC
GCCGCTTCCACTTTTTCCCGCGTTTTCGCAGAAACGTGGCTGGCCTGGTTCACCACGCGGGAAACGGTCT
GATAAGAGACACCGGCATACTCTGCGACATCGTATAACGTTACTGGTTTCACATTCACCACCCTGAATTG
ACTCTCTTCCGGGCGCTATCATGCCATACCGCGAAAGGTTTTGCGCCATTCGATGGTGTCCGGGATCTCG
ACGCTCTCCCTTATGCGACTCCTGCATTAGGAAGCAGCCCAGTAGTAGGTTGAGGCCGTTGAGCACCGCC
GCCGCAAGGAATGGTGCATGCAAGGAGATGGCGCCCAACAGTCCCCCGGCCACGGGGCCTGCCACCATAC
CCACGCCGAAACAAGCGCTCATGAGCCCGAAGTGGCGAGCCCGATCTTCCCCATCGGTGATGTCGGCGAT
ATAGGCGCCAGCAACCGCACCTGTGGCGCCGGTGATGCCGGCCACGATGCGTCCGGCGTAGAGGATCGAG
ATCTCGATCCCGCGAAATTAATACGACTCACTATAGGGGAATTGTGAGCGGATAACAATTCCCCTCTAGA
AATAATTTTGTTTAACTTTAAGAAGGAGATATACATATGGGTCATCACCATCATCACCATGGTTCGGACT
CAGAAGTCAATCAAGAAGCTAAGCCAGAGGTCAAGCCAGAAGTCAAGCCTGAGACTCACATCAATTTAAA
GGTGTCCGATGGATCTTCAGAGATCTTCTTCAAGATCAAAAAGACCACTCCTTTAAGAAGGCTGATGGAA
GCGTTCGCTAAAAGACAGGGTAAGGAAATGGACTCCTTAAGATTCTTGTACGACGGTATTAGAATTCAAG
CTGATCAGACCCCTGAAGATTTGGACATGGAGGATAACGATATTATTGAGGCTCACAGAGAACAGATTGG
TGGTGGTTGCACCACTCCCCAGAACCAAGTGGATATGCTGCTCCAGGAAATGGCAGATGAGGCGGGCCTC
GACCTCAACATGGAGCTGCCGCAGGGCCAGACCGGCTCCGTGGGCACGAGCGTGGCTTCGGCGGAGCAGG
ATGAACTGTCTCAGAGACTGGCCCGCCTTCGGGATCAAGTGTGAGGATCCGAATTCGAGCTCCGTCGACA
AGCTTGCGGCCGCACTCGAGCACCACCACCACCACCACTGAGATCCGGCTGCTAACAAAGCCCGAAAGGA
AGCTGAGTTGGCTGCTGCCACCGCTGAGCAATAACTAGCATAACCCCTTGGGGCCTCTAAACGGGTCTTG
AGGGGTTTTTTGCTGAAAGGAGGAACTATATCCGGAT
Features (pLannotate 1.2.2; 20 found; start..end, strand, type, name):
     12..440     +  rep_origin     f1 ori (sequence partly withheld): f1 bacteriophage origin of replication; arrow indicates direction of (+) strand synthesis
    493..550     +  promoter       AmpR promoter (fragment): bla
    559..1374    -  CDS            KanR: aminoglycoside phosphotransferase; aph(3')-Ia; confers resistance to kanamycin in bacteria or G418 (Geneticin®) in eukaryotes
   1496..2084    +  rep_origin     ori: high-copy-number ColE1/pMB1/pBR322/pUC origin of replication
   2270..2409    -  misc_feature   bom: basis of mobility region from pBR322
   2511..2702    -  CDS            rop: Rop protein, which maintains plasmids at low copy number; rop
   2719..3099    +  CDS            YPB1_ECOLX: Protein predicted: Swiss-Prot protein existence level 4. From Escherichia coli.
   3171..3462    -  CDS            TcR (fragment): tetracycline efflux protein; tet; confers resistance to tetracycline
   3477..3498    -  protein_bind   CAP binding site: CAP binding activates transcription in the presence of cAMP. E. coli catabolite activator protein
   3511..4593    -  CDS            lacI: lac repressor; lacI; The lac repressor binds to the lac operator to inhibit transcription in E. coli. This inhibition can be relieved by adding lactose or isopropyl-β-D-thiogalactopyranoside (IPTG).
   4594..4671    -  promoter       lacI promoter: lacI
   4679..4958    -  CDS            TcR (fragment): tetracycline efflux protein; tet; confers resistance to tetracycline
   4980..4998    +  promoter       T7 promoter: promoter for bacteriophage T7 RNA polymerase
   4999..5023    +  protein_bind   lac operator: The lac repressor binds to the lac operator to inhibit transcription in E. coli. This inhibition can be relieved by adding lactose or isopropyl-β-D-thiogalactopyranoside (IPTG). lac repressor encoded by lacI
   5038..5060    +  RBS            RBS: efficient ribosome binding site from bacteriophage T7 gene 10 (Olins and Rangwala, 1989)
   5095..5385    +  CDS            SUMO: cleavable ubiquitin-like protein tag; S. cerevisiae SMT3 (truncated)
   5392..5562    +  CDS            Chmp1b1 (fragment): CH1B1_MOUSE - Also known as Chmp1b. Experimental evidence at protein level: Swiss-Prot protein existence level 1. Probable peripherally associated component of the endosomal sorting required for transport complex III (ESCRT-III) which is involved in multivesicular bodies (MVBs) formation and sorting of endosomal cargo proteins into MVBs. MVBs contain intraluminal vesicles (ILVs) that are generated by invagination and scission from the limiting membrane of the endosome and mostly are delivered to lysosomes enabling degradation of membrane proteins, such as stimulated growth factor receptors, ly
   5612..5629    +  CDS            9xHis (fragment): 9xHis affinity tag
   5639..5688    +  CDS            SET1 (fragment): solubility-enhancement tag derived from T7 phage gene 10B
   5696..5743    +  terminator     T7 terminator: transcription terminator for bacteriophage T7 RNA polymerase
