[The description below was written by a language model from this plasmid's Addgene catalogue record and pLannotate feature annotations shown in this document.]
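Description:
pCA528 CHMP1B 143-199 is a bacterial expression plasmid of about 5.8 kb, built on the pCA528 backbone, for producing a short C-terminal fragment of human CHMP1B in E. coli. The backbone has a pET-like layout. It carries a ColE1/pMB1-type origin together with the bom site and the rop gene, which moderates copy number (the record lists copy number as unknown). It also has an f1 phage origin and a kanamycin resistance gene (aph(3')-Ia) for selection. Short tetracycline-resistance fragments flanking the lacI region appear to be non-functional remnants of the vector's pBR322 ancestry.

The expression cassette consists of a T7 promoter, a lac operator and the T7 gene 10 ribosome binding site, with a T7 terminator downstream. A plasmid-borne lacI gene provides repressor, so transcription depends on a host supplying T7 RNA polymerase and is inducible with IPTG. The open reading frame encodes an N-terminal His-SUMO tag (the SUMO part is yeast SMT3) fused to CHMP1B residues 143-199, inserted between a destroyed BsaI site and a retained BamHI site. The annotation tool matched the insert to the mouse orthologue, but the catalogue states a human origin. A non-native Gly-Cys precedes the fragment and provides an N-terminal cysteine for attaching a fluorescent dye. The His tag allows affinity purification, and SUMO tags are typically removed with a SUMO-specific protease. The His-tag and gene 10-derived fragments annotated downstream of the insert are probably untranslated vector remnants, though the record does not confirm this. The associated study surveyed interactions between human ESCRT-III proteins and MIT domains, which suggests the labelled peptide served as a probe in binding assays.
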