Addgene plasmid #108255: pCA528 CHMP1B 143-199
Purpose: Expresses C-terminal 143-199 residues of CHMP1B with non-native N-term cysteine for fluorescent labeling; Internal ID: WISP18-2
Depositing lab: Wesley Sundquist. Depositing organization: University of Utah. Publication: Comprehensive analysis of the human ESCRT-III-MIT domain interactome reveals new cofactors for cytokinetic abscission. Wenzel DM, Mackay DR, Skalicky JJ, Paine EL, Miller MS, Ullman KS, Sundquist WI. Elife. 2022 Sep 15;11:e77779. doi: 10.7554/eLife.77779. PubMed 36107470.
Backbone
  Vector backbone: pCA528
  Backbone size w/o insert (bp): 5597
  Total vector size (bp): 5772
  Vector type: Bacterial Expression
Growth in bacteria
  Bacterial resistance: Kanamycin, 50 μg/mL
  Growth temperature: 37°C
  Growth strain: DH5alpha
  Copy number: Unknown
Gene/Insert
  Gene/Insert name: CHMP1B residues 143-199
  Species: H. sapiens (human)
  Insert size (bp): 174
  Mutation: Contains nonnative Gly-Cys for fluorescent labeling
  Entrez Gene: CHMP1B (a.k.a. C10orf2, C18-ORF2, C18orf2, CHMP1.5, Vps46-2, Vps46B, hVps46-2)
  Promoter: T7
  Tag / fusion protein: His-SUMO (N terminal on insert)
  Cloning method: Restriction Enzyme; 5′ cloning site BsaI (destroyed during cloning); 3′ cloning site BamHI (not destroyed)
  Sequencing primers: 5′ T7 forward; 3′ T7 term
Terms and licenses: Academic/Nonprofit Terms; Industry Terms: Not Available to Industry
Depositor comments: Read the preprint on bioRxiv: https://www.biorxiv.org/content/10.1101/2022.02.09.477148v1
How to cite: pCA528 CHMP1B 143-199 was a gift from Wesley Sundquist (Addgene plasmid # 108255 ; http://n2t.net/addgene:108255 ; RRID:Addgene_108255)
